Addgene plasmid #16088: pT-58
Depositing lab: Yoshiko Kikuchi. Depositing organization: The University of Tokyo. Publication: Comparative analysis of yeast PIAS-type SUMO ligases in vivo and in vitro. Takahashi Y, Toh-E A, Kikuchi Y. J Biochem (Tokyo). 2003 Apr . 133(4):415-22. 10.1093/jb/mvg054 PubMed 12761287.
Backbone
  Vector backbone: pGEX-KG
  Backbone size w/o insert (bp): 5000
  Vector type: Bacterial Expression
Growth in bacteria
  Bacterial resistance: Ampicillin, 100 μg/mL
  Growth temperature: 37°C
  Growth strain: DH5alpha
  Copy number: Unknown
Gene/Insert
  Gene/Insert name: UBA2 (alt name: SUMO activating enzyme (E1))
  Species: S. cerevisiae (budding yeast)
  Insert size (bp): 1912
  Entrez Gene: UBA2 (a.k.a. YDR390C, UAL1)
  Tag / fusion protein: GST (N terminal on backbone)
  Cloning method: Restriction Enzyme; 5′ cloning site BamHI (not destroyed); 3′ cloning site SalI (not destroyed)
  Sequencing primers: 5′ n/a
Terms and licenses: Academic/Nonprofit Terms; Industry Terms: Not Available to Industry
How to cite: pT-58 was a gift from Yoshiko Kikuchi (Addgene plasmid # 16088 ; http://n2t.net/addgene:16088 ; RRID:Addgene_16088)
