[The description below was written by a language model from this plasmid's Addgene catalogue record.]
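Description:
pT-58 is a bacterial expression plasmid built on the pGEX-KG backbone (about 5 kb without insert) that carries the Saccharomyces cerevisiae UBA2 gene (YDR390C, also known as UAL1). It is propagated in E. coli under ampicillin selection; the record lists the copy number as unknown and provides no feature table, so the origin of replication and promoter are not explicitly stated. pGEX-family vectors generally drive expression of glutathione S-transferase fusions from an IPTG-inducible tac promoter, and that arrangement would be expected here, but it is not documented in the entry itself.

The insert of roughly 1.9 kb was cloned by restriction digestion between BamHI at the 5′ end and SalI at the 3′ end, with both sites preserved, placing UBA2 in frame downstream of the backbone-encoded GST so that the protein is produced with an N-terminal GST tag. Uba2 is a subunit of the SUMO-activating enzyme (E1), which carries out the first, ATP-dependent step of the SUMO conjugation cascade before SUMO is passed to the E2 conjugating enzyme and, with the help of E3 ligases, to substrates. The GST tag allows the recombinant protein to be recovered by glutathione affinity purification. Given that the associated study compared yeast PIAS-type SUMO ligases in vivo and in vitro, the plasmid is most plausibly used to produce recombinant E1 component for reconstituted in vitro sumoylation assays, although the record does not spell out the specific application.
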