>Addgene plasmid #16088 | pT-58 | addgene partial sequence | sequence record 22526 | 16088 with pGEX5'
CGGATCTGGTTCCGCGTGGATCCATGCCAAGGGAAACAAGTTTGGTAACAATCATCGGTGAAGATAGTTA
CAAGAAATTACGGTCCTCAAGATGTCTTCTGGTCGGTGCTGGGGGCATAGGGTCTGAATTGTTAAAGGAT
ATAATCTTGATGGAATTTGGTGAAATACATATTGTCGATTTGGACACCATTGACCTTTCGAACTTAAACA
GGCAATTTCTTTTTAGACAAAAAGATATTAAACAACCGAAGTCTACCACAGCCGTAAAAGCAGTACAGCA
TTTCAATAACTCTAAGTTAGTGCCTTACCAAGGAAATGTTATGGACATTTCTACCTTCCCACTGCATTGG
TTTGAGCAATTTGACATTATCTTCAATGCTCTTGATAACTTGGCCGCAAGACGGTATGTCAATAAAATAT
CACAGTTTCTATCACTGCCCTTAATAGAATCTGGAACAGCTGGATTTGATGGATACATGCAGCCTATTAT
CCCCGGGAAAACTGAGTGTTTTGAATGTACAAAGAAGGAAACACCAAAGACTTTTCCTGTGTGTACTATC
AGGTCCACTCCTTCTCAGCCAATTCATTGCATTGTTTGGGCGAAAAACTTTCTATTTAACCAGCTATTTG
CGTCAGAGACCTCTGGAAATGAAGATGATAACAACCAGGATTGGGGTACAGATGATGCTGAAAAAATTAA
GCGCATTAAACAAGAAACTAATGAATTGTATGAA
